>Addgene plasmid #14368 | pAG424GPD-ccdB-DsRed | depositor full sequence | sequence record 8031 | Author sequence
GACGAAAGGGCCTCGTGATACGCCTATTTTTATAGGTTAATGTCATGATAATAATGGTTTCTTAATATGA
TCCAATATCAAAGGAAATGATAGCATTGAAGGATGAGACTAATCCAATTGAGGAGTGGCAGCATATAGAA
CAGCTAAAGGGTAGTGCTGAAGGAAGCATACGATACCCCGCATGGAATGGGATAATATCACAGGAGGTAC
TAGACTACCTTTCATCCTACATAAATAGACGCATATAAGTACGCATTTAAGCATAAACACGCACTATGCC
GTTCTTCTCATGTATATATATATACAGGCAACACGCAGATATAGGTGCGACGTGAACAGTGAGCTGTATG
TGCGCAGCTCGCGTTGCATTTTCGGAAGCGCTCGTTTTCGGAAACGCTTTGAAGTTCCTATTCCGAAGTT
CCTATTCTCTAGAAAGTATAGGAACTTCAGAGCGCTTTTGAAAACCAAAAGCGCTCTGAAGACGCACTTT
CAAAAAACCAAAAACGCACCGGACTGTAACGAGCTACTAAAATATTGCGAATACCGCTTCCACAAACATT
GCTCAAAAGTATCTCTTTGCTATATATCTCTGTGCTATATCCCTATATAACCTACCCATCCACCTTTCGC
TCCTTGAACTTGCATCTAAACTCGACCTCTACATTTTTTATGTTTATCTCTAGTATTACTCTTTAGACAA
AAAAATTGTAGTAAGAACTATTCATAGAGTGAATCGAAAACAATACGAAAATGTAAACATTTCCTATACG
TAGTATATAGAGACAAAATAGAAGAAACCGTTCATAATTTTCTGACCAATGAAGAATCATCAACGCTATC
ACTTTCTGTTCACAAAGTATGCGCAATCCACATCGGTATAGAATATAATCGGGGATGCCTTTATCTTGAA
AAAATGCACCCGCAGCTTCGCTAGTAATCAGTAAACGCGGGAAGTGGAGTCAGGCTTTTTTTATGGAAGA
GAAAATAGACACCAAAGTAGCCTTCTTCTAACCTTAACGGACCTACAGTGCAAAAAGTTATCAAGAGACT
GCATTATAGAGCGCACAAAGGAGAAAAAAAGTAATCTAAGATGCTTTGTTAGAAAAATAGCGCTCTCGGG
ATGCATTTTTGTAGAACAAAAAAGAAGTATAGATTCTTTGTTGGTAAAATAGCGCTCTCGCGTTGCATTT
CTGTTCTGTAAAAATGCAGCTCAGATTCTTTGTTTGAAAAATTAGCGCTCTCGCGTTGCATTTTTGTTTT
ACAAAAATGAAGCACAGATTCTTCGTTGGTAAAATAGCGCTTTCGCGTTGCATTTCTGTTCTGTAAAAAT
GCAGCTCAGATTCTTTGTTTGAAAAATTAGCGCTCTCGCGTTGCATTTTTGTTCTACAAAATGAAGCACA
GATGCTTCGTTCAGGTGGCACTTTTCGGGGAAATGTGCGCGGAACCCCTATTTGTTTATTTTTCTAAATA
CATTCAAATATGTATCCGCTCATGAGACAATAACCCTGATAAATGCTTCAATAATATTGAAAAAGGAAGA
GTATGAGTATTCAACATTTCCGTGTCGCCCTTATTCCCTTTTTTGCGGCATTTTGCCTTCCTGTTTTTGC
TCACCCAGAAACGCTGGTGAAAGTAAAAGATGCTGAAGATCAGTTGGGTGCACGAGTGGGTTACATCGAA
CTGGATCTCAACAGCGGTAAGATCCTTGAGAGTTTTCGCCCCGAAGAACGTTTTCCAATGATGAGCACTT
TTAAAGTTCTGCTATGTGGCGCGGTATTATCCCGTATTGACGCCGGGCAAGAGCAACTCGGTCGCCGCAT
ACACTATTCTCAGAATGACTTGGTTGAGTACTCACCAGTCACAGAAAAGCATCTTACGGATGGCATGACA
GTAAGAGAATTATGCAGTGCTGCCATAACCATGAGTGATAACACTGCGGCCAACTTACTTCTGACAACGA
TCGGAGGACCGAAGGAGCTAACCGCTTTTTTGCACAACATGGGGGATCATGTAACTCGCCTTGATCGTTG
GGAACCGGAGCTGAATGAAGCCATACCAAACGACGAGCGTGACACCACGATGCCTGTAGCAATGGCAACA
ACGTTGCGCAAACTATTAACTGGCGAACTACTTACTCTAGCTTCCCGGCAACAATTAATAGACTGGATGG
AGGCGGATAAAGTTGCAGGACCACTTCTGCGCTCGGCCCTTCCGGCTGGCTGGTTTATTGCTGATAAATC
TGGAGCCGGTGAGCGTGGGTCTCGCGGTATCATTGCAGCACTGGGGCCAGATGGTAAGCCCTCCCGTATC
GTAGTTATCTACACGACGGGGAGTCAGGCAACTATGGATGAACGAAATAGACAGATCGCTGAGATAGGTG
CCTCACTGATTAAGCATTGGTAACTGTCAGACCAAGTTTACTCATATATACTTTAGATTGATTTAAAACT
TCATTTTTAATTTAAAAGGATCTAGGTGAAGATCCTTTTTGATAATCTCATGACCAAAATCCCTTAACGT
GAGTTTTCGTTCCACTGAGCGTCAGACCCCGTAGAAAAGATCAAAGGATCTTCTTGAGATCCTTTTTTTC
TGCGCGTAATCTGCTGCTTGCAAACAAAAAAACCACCGCTACCAGCGGTGGTTTGTTTGCCGGATCAAGA
GCTACCAACTCTTTTTCCGAAGGTAACTGGCTTCAGCAGAGCGCAGATACCAAATACTGTCCTTCTAGTG
TAGCCGTAGTTAGGCCACCACTTCAAGAACTCTGTAGCACCGCCTACATACCTCGCTCTGCTAATCCTGT
TACCAGTGGCTGCTGCCAGTGGCGATAAGTCGTGTCTTACCGGGTTGGACTCAAGACGATAGTTACCGGA
TAAGGCGCAGCGGTCGGGCTGAACGGGGGGTTCGTGCACACAGCCCAGCTTGGAGCGAACGACCTACACC
GAACTGAGATACCTACAGCGTGAGCTATGAGAAAGCGCCACGCTTCCCGAAGGGAGAAAGGCGGACAGGT
ATCCGGTAAGCGGCAGGGTCGGAACAGGAGAGCGCACGAGGGAGCTTCCAGGGGGAAACGCCTGGTATCT
TTATAGTCCTGTCGGGTTTCGCCACCTCTGACTTGAGCGTCGATTTTTGTGATGCTCGTCAGGGGGGCGG
AGCCTATGGAAAAACGCCAGCAACGCGGCCTTTTTACGGTTCCTGGCCTTTTGCTGGCCTTTTGCTCACA
TGTTCTTTCCTGCGTTATCCCCTGATTCTGTGGATAACCGTATTACCGCCTTTGAGTGAGCTGATACCGC
TCGCCGCAGCCGAACGACCGAGCGCAGCGAGTCAGTGAGCGAGGAAGCGGAAGAGCGCCCAATACGCAAA
CCGCCTCTCCCCGCGCGTTGGCCGATTCATTAATGCAGCTGGCACGACAGGTTTCCCGACTGGAAAGCGG
GCAGTGAGCGCAACGCAATTAATGTGAGTTACCTCACTCATTAGGCACCCCAGGCTTTACACTTTATGCT
TCCGGCTCCTATGTTGTGTGGAATTGTGAGCGGATAACAATTTCACACAGGAAACAGCTATGACCATGAT
TACGCCAAGCGCGCAATTAACCCTCACTAAAGGGAACAAAAGCTGGAGCTCTTCGAGTTTATCATTATCA
ATACTCGCCATTTCAAAGAATACGTAAATAATTAATAGTAGTGATTTTCCTAACTTTATTTAGTCAAAAA
ATTAGCCTTTTAATTCTGCTGTAACCCGTACATGCCCAAAATAGGGGGCGGGTTACACAGAATATATAAC
ACCGAAGGTGCCTGGGTGAACAGGTTTATTCCTGGCATCCACTAAATATAATGGAGCCCGCTTTTTAAGC
TGGCATCCAGAAAAAAAAAGAATCCCAGCACCAAAATATTGTTTTCTTCACCAACCATCAGTTCATAGGT
CCATTCTCTTAGCGCAACTACAGAGAACAGGGGCACAAACAGGCAAAAAACGGGCACAACCTCAATGGAG
TGATGCAACCTGCCTGGAGTAAATGATGACACAAGGCAATTGACCCACGCATGTATCTATCTCATTTTCT
TACACCTTCTATTACCTTCTGCTCTCTCTGATTTGGAAAAAGCTGAAAAAAAAGGTTGAAACCAGTTCCC
TGAAATTATTCCCCTACTTGACTAATAAGTATATAAAGACGGTAGGTATTGATTGTAATTCTGTAAATCT
ATTTCTTAAACTTCTTAAATTCTACTTTTATAGTTAGTCTTTTTTTTAGTTTTAAAACACCAGAACTTAG
TTTCGACGGATTCTAGAACTAGTGGATCCCCCATCACAAGTTTGTACAAAAAAGCTGAACGAGAAACGTA
AAATGATATAAATATCAATATATTAAATTAGATTTTGCATAAAAAACAGACTACATAATACTGTAAAACA
CAACATATCCAGTCACTATGGCGGCCGCATTAGGCACCCCAGGCTTTACACTTTATGCTTCCGGCTCGTA
TAATGTGTGGATTTTGAGTTAGGATCCGTCGAGATTTTCAGGAGCTAAGGAAGCTAAAATGGAGAAAAAA
ATCACTGGATATACCACCGTTGATATATCCCAATGGCATCGTAAAGAACATTTTGAGGCATTTCAGTCAG
TTGCTCAATGTACCTATAACCAGACCGTTCAGCTGGATATTACGGCCTTTTTAAAGACCGTAAAGAAAAA
TAAGCACAAGTTTTATCCGGCCTTTATTCACATTCTTGCCCGCCTGATGAATGCTCATCCGGAATTCCGT
ATGGCAATGAAAGACGGTGAGCTGGTGATATGGGATAGTGTTCACCCTTGTTACACCGTTTTCCATGAGC
AAACTGAAACGTTTTCATCGCTCTGGAGTGAATACCACGACGATTTCCGGCAGTTTCTACACATATATTC
GCAAGATGTGGCGTGTTACGGTGAAAACCTGGCCTATTTCCCTAAAGGGTTTATTGAGAATATGTTTTTC
GTCTCAGCCAATCCCTGGGTGAGTTTCACCAGTTTTGATTTAAACGTGGCCAATATGGACAACTTCTTCG
CCCCCGTTTTCACCATGGGCAAATATTATACGCAAGGCGACAAGGTGCTGATGCCGCTGGCGATTCAGGT
TCATCATGCCGTCTGTGATGGCTTCCATGTCGGCAGAATGCTTAATGAATTACAACAGTACTGCGATGAG
TGGCAGGGCGGGGCGTAAACGCCGCGTGGATCCGGCTTACTAAAAGCCAGATAACAGTATGCGTATTTGC
GCGCTGATTTTTGCGGTATAAGAATATATACTGATATGTATACCCGAAGTATGTCAAAAAGAGGTATGCT
ATGAAGCAGCGTATTACAGTGACAGTTGACAGCGACAGCTATCAGTTGCTCAAGGCATATATGATGTCAA
TATCTCCGGTCTGGTAAGCACAACCATGCAGAATGAAGCCCGTCGTCTGCGTGCCGAACGCTGGAAAGCG
GAAAATCAGGAAGGGATGGCTGAGGTCGCCCGGTTTATTGAAATGAACGGCTCTTTTGCTGACGAGAACA
GGGGCTGGTGAAATGCAGTTTAAGGTTTACACCTATAAAAGAGAGAGCCGTTATCGTCTGTTTGTGGATG
TACAGAGTGATATTATTGACACGCCCGGGCGACGGATGGTGATCCCCCTGGCCAGTGCACGTCTGCTGTC
AGATAAAGTCTCCCGTGAACTTTACCCGGTGGTGCATATCGGGGATGAAAGCTGGCGCATGATGACCACC
GATATGGCCAGTGTGCCGGTCTCCGTTATCGGGGAAGAAGTGGCTGATCTCAGCCACCGCGAAAATGACA
TCAAAAACGCCATTAACCTGATGTTCTGGGGAATATAAATGTCAGGCTCCCTTATACACAGCCAGTCTGC
AGGTCGACCATAGTGACTGGATATGTTGTGTTTTACAGTATTATGTAGTCTGTTTTTTATGCAAAATCTA
ATTTAATATATTGATATTTATATCATTTTACGTTTCTCGTTCAGCTTTCTTGTACAAAGTGGTGATGGGC
TGCAGGAATTCGATATCAAGCTTAATGGACAACACCGAGGACGTCATCAAGGAGTTCATGCAGTTCAAGG
TGCGCATGGAGGGCTCCGTGAACGGCCACTACTTCGAGATCGAGGGCGAGGGCGAGGGCAAGCCCTACGA
GGGCACCCAGACCGCCAAGCTGCAGGTGACCAAGGGCGGCCCCCTGCCCTTCGCCTGGGACATCCTGTCC
CCCCAGTTCCAGTACGGCTCCAAGGCCTACGTGAAGCACCCCGCCGACATCCCCGACTACATGAAGCTGT
CCTTCCCCGAGGGCTTCACCTGGGAGCGCTCCATGAACTTCGAGGACGGCGGCGTGGTGGAGGTGCAGCA
GGACTCCTCCCTGCAGGACGGCACCTTCATCTACAAGGTGAAGTTCAAGGGCGTGAACTTCCCCGCCGAC
GGCCCCGTAATGCAGAAGAAGACTGCCGGCTGGGAGCCCTCCACCGAGAAGCTGTACCCCCAGGACGGCG
TGCTGAAGGGCGAGATCTCCCACGCCCTGAAGCTGAAGGACGGCGGCCACTACACCTGCGACTTCAAGAC
CGTGTACAAGGCCAAGAAGCCCGTGCAGCTGCCCGGCAACCACTACGTGGACTCCAAGCTGGACATCACC
AACCACAACGAGGACTACACCGTGGTGGAGCAGTACGAGCACGCCGAGGCCCGCCACTCCGGCTCCCAGT
AGCTCGAGTCATGTAATTAGTTATGTCACGCTTACATTCACGCCCTCCCCCCACATCCGCTCTAACCGAA
AAGGAAGGAGTTAGACAACCTGAAGTCTAGGTCCCTATTTATTTTTTTATAGTTATGTTAGTATTAAGAA
CGTTATTTATATTTCAAATTTTTCTTTTTTTTCTGTACAGACGCGTGTACGCATGTAACATTATACTGAA
AACCTTGCTTGAGAAGGTTTTGGGACGCTCGAAGGCTTTAATTTGCGGCCGGTACCCAATTCGCCCTATA
GTGAGTCGTATTACGCGCGCTCACTGGCCGTCGTTTTACAACGTCGTGACTGGGAAAACCCTGGCGTTAC
CCAACTTAATCGCCTTGCAGCACATCCCCCTTTCGCCAGCTGGCGTAATAGCGAAGAGGCCCGCACCGAT
CGCCCTTCCCAACAGTTGCGCAGCCTGAATGGCGAATGGCGCG
[124 nt withheld, positions 7184-7307]
C
[91 nt withheld, positions 7309-7399]
A
[49 nt withheld, positions 7401-7449]
CCTTTGACGTTGGAGTCCACGTTCTTT
[37 nt withheld, positions 7477-7513]
ACCCTATCTCGGTCTATTCTTTTGATTTATAAGGGATTTTGCCGATTTCGGCCTATTGGTTAAAAAATGA
GCTGATTTAACAAAAATTTAACGCGAATTTTAACAAAATATTAACGTTTACAATTTCCTGATGCGGTATT
TTCTCCTTACGCATCTGTGCGGTATTTCACACCGCATAGGCAAGTGCACAAACAATACTTAAATAAATAC
TACTCAGTAATAACCTATTTCTTAGCATTTTTGACGAAATTTGCTATTTTGTTAGAGTCTTTTACACCAT
TTGTCTCCACACCTCCGCTTACATCAACACCAATAACGCCATTTAATCTAAGCGCATCACCAACATTTTC
TGGCGTCAGTCCACCAGCTAACATAAAATGTAAGCTTTCGGGGCTCTCTTGCCTTCCAACCCAGTCAGAA
ATCGAGTTCCAATCCAAAAGTTCACCTGTCCCACCTGCTTCTGAATCAAACAAGGGAATAAACGAATGAG
GTTTCTGTGAAGCTGCACTGAGTAGTATGTTGCAGTCTTTTGGAAATACGAGTCTTTTAATAACTGGCAA
ACCGAGGAACTCTTGGTATTCTTGCCACGACTCATCTCCATGCAGTTGGACGATATCAATGCCGTAATCA
TTGACCAGAGCCAAAACATCCTCCTTAGGTTGATTACGAAACACGCCAACCAAGTATTTCGGAGTGCCTG
AACTATTTTTATATGCTTTTACAAGACTTGAAATTTTCCTTGCAATAACCGGGTCAATTGTTCTCTTTCT
ATTGGGCACACATATAATACCCAGCAAGTCAGCATCGGAATCTAGAGCACATTCTGCGGCCTCTGTGCTC
TGCAAGCCGCAAACTTTCACCAATGGACCAGAACTACCTGTGAAATTAATAACAGACATACTCCAAGCTG
CCTTTGTGTGCTTAATCACGTATACTCACGTGCTCAATAGTCACCAATGCCCTCCCTCTTGGCCCTCTCC
TTTTCTTTTTTCGACCGAATTAATTCTTAATCGGCAAAAAAAGAAAAGCTCCGGATCAAGATTGTACGTA
AGGTGACAAGCTATTTTTCAATAAAGAATATCTTCCACTACTGCCATCTGGCGTCATAACTGCAAAGTAC
ACATATATTACGATGCTGTCTATTAAATGCTTCCTATATTATATATATAGTAATGTCGTTTATGGTGCAC
TCTCAGTACAATCTGCTCTGATGCCGCATAGTTAAGCCAGCCCCGACACCCGCCAACACCCGCTGACGCG
CCCTGACGGGCTTGTCTGCTCCCGGCATCCGCTTACAGACAAGCTGTGACCGTCTCCGGGAGCTGCATGT
GTCAGAGGTTTTCACCGTCATCACCGAAACGCGCGA
Features (pLannotate 1.2.2; 29 found; start..end, strand, type, name):
     69..1411    +  rep_origin     2μ ori: yeast 2μ plasmid origin of replication
   1438..1542    +  promoter       AmpR promoter: bla
   1543..2403    +  CDS            AmpR: β-lactamase; bla; confers resistance to ampicillin, carbenicillin, and related antibiotics
   2574..3162    +  rep_origin     ori: high-copy-number ColE1/pMB1/pBR322/pUC origin of replication
   3345..3437    +  CDS            lacI (fragment): lac repressor; lacI; The lac repressor binds to the lac operator to inhibit transcription in E. coli. This inhibition can be relieved by adding lactose or isopropyl-β-D-thiogalactopyranoside (IPTG).
   3450..3471    +  protein_bind   CAP binding site: CAP binding activates transcription in the presence of cAMP. E. coli catabolite activator protein
   3486..3516    +  promoter       lac promoter: promoter for the E. coli lac operon
   3524..3540    +  protein_bind   lac operator: The lac repressor binds to the lac operator to inhibit transcription in E. coli. This inhibition can be relieved by adding lactose or isopropyl-β-D-thiogalactopyranoside (IPTG). lac repressor encoded by lacI
   3585..3603    +  promoter       T3 promoter: promoter for bacteriophage T3 RNA polymerase
   3632..4276    +  promoter       GAP promoter: S. cerevisiae TDH3; promoter for glyceraldehyde-3-phosphate dehydrogenase
   4282..4302    +  misc_feature   MCS (fragment): pBluescript multiple cloning site
   4306..4430    +  protein_bind   attR1: mutant version of attR; recombination site for the Gateway® LR reaction LR Clonase™
   4455..4485    +  promoter       lac UV5 promoter: E. coli lac promoter with an "up" mutation
   4509..4538    +  promoter       cat promoter (fragment): promoter of the E. coli cat gene encoding chloramphenicol acetyltransferase
   4539..5198    +  CDS            CmR: chloramphenicol acetyltransferase; cat; confers resistance to chloramphenicol
   5380..5538    +  CDS            ccdA (fragment): CCDA_ECO57 - Also known as H, letA. Experimental evidence at protein level: Swiss-Prot protein existence level 1. Antitoxin component of a type II toxin-antitoxin (TA) system which inhibits the post-segregational killing (PSK) of plasmid-free cells, also referred to as a plasmid addiction system. Binds to and blocks the activity of CcdB; will also remove bound CcdB protein from the CcdB-GyrA complex by forming a CcdA-CcdB complex, a process termed rejuvenation. Functions as a transcriptional corepressor for the ccdAB operon, repression also requires CcdB (By similarity). From Escherichia coli
   5543..5845    +  CDS            ccdB: CCDB_ECOLI - Also known as G, letB, letD. Experimental evidence at protein level: Swiss-Prot protein existence level 1. Toxic component of a type II toxin-antitoxin (TA) system, functioning in plasmid maintainence. Responsible for the post- segregational killing (PSK) of plasmid-free cells, also referred to as a plasmid addiction system. Half-life of over 2 hours. Cell killing by CcdB is accompanied by filamentation, defects in chromosome and plasmid segregation, defects in cell division, formation of anucleate cells, decreased DNA synthesis and plasmid loss. Interferes with the activity of DN
   5889..6013    -  protein_bind   attR2: mutant version of attR; recombination site for the Gateway® LR reaction LR Clonase™
   6017..6044    +  misc_feature   MCS (fragment): pBluescript multiple cloning site
   6045..6722    +  CDS            DsRed-Monomer: monomeric derivative of DsRed fluorescent protein (Strongin et al., 2007) mammalian codon-optimized
   6729..6976    +  terminator     CYC1 terminator: S. cerevisiae CYC1; transcription terminator for CYC1
   6995..7013    -  promoter       T7 promoter: promoter for bacteriophage T7 RNA polymerase
   7021..7176    +  CDS            lacZα (fragment): LacZα fragment of β-galactosidase; lacZ fragment
   7184..7639    +  rep_origin     f1 ori (sequence partly withheld): f1 bacteriophage origin of replication; arrow indicates direction of (+) strand synthesis
   7640..7691    -  misc_feature   bom (fragment): basis of mobility region from pBR322
   7738..8412    -  CDS            TRP1: phosphoribosylanthranilate isomerase, required for tryptophan biosynthesis; S. cerevisiae TRP1; yeast auxotrophic marker
   8413..8693    -  promoter       TRP1 promoter: S. cerevisiae TRP1
   8694..8743    -  misc_feature   bom (fragment): basis of mobility region from pBR322
   8845..1       -  CDS            rop (fragment) (across the origin): Rop protein, which maintains plasmids at low copy number; rop
