[The description below was written by a language model from this plasmid's Addgene catalogue record and pLannotate feature annotations shown in this document.]
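Description:
pAG424GPD-ccdB-DsRed is an empty Gateway destination vector for protein expression in Saccharomyces cerevisiae, built on the pRS424 shuttle backbone. In yeast it is maintained episomally through the 2μ origin of replication and selected by the TRP1 auxotrophic marker, which is driven by its own promoter. In E. coli it replicates from a high-copy ColE1/pUC-type origin and carries ampicillin resistance. An f1 origin and remnants of the pBluescript-derived lac/lacZα region, with flanking T3 and T7 promoters, are also present from the backbone.

The expression unit consists of the strong constitutive GPD (TDH3/GAP) promoter, a Gateway cassette, a DsRed coding sequence and the CYC1 transcription terminator. The cassette is bounded by attR1 and attR2 and contains a chloramphenicol resistance gene and the ccdB toxin gene. Because CcdB poisons gyrase in ordinary E. coli, the unrecombined vector must be propagated in ccdB-tolerant strains, where it confers both chloramphenicol and ampicillin resistance. In an LR recombination with an entry clone, the gene of interest replaces the cassette, and loss of ccdB provides counterselection against non-recombinant plasmids in standard strains. The inserted open reading frame then sits directly upstream of the red fluorescent protein and is intended to produce a C-terminal DsRed fusion; the automated annotation identifies this reporter as the DsRed-Monomer variant.

The vector belongs to a suite of yeast Gateway plasmids designed for high-throughput genetic analysis. It suits constitutive, multicopy expression of fluorescently tagged proteins for localisation or overexpression studies. The depositor notes that the full sequence is a reference only and may not match the physical plasmid exactly.
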