Addgene plasmid #14368: pAG424GPD-ccdB-DsRed
Purpose: (Empty Backbone)
Depositing lab: Susan Lindquist. Depositing organization: Whitehead Institute for Biomedical Research. Publication: A suite of Gateway cloning vectors for high-throughput genetic analysis in Saccharomyces cerevisiae. Alberti S, Gitler AD, Lindquist S. Yeast. 2007 Oct . 24(10):913-9. 10.1002/yea.1502 PubMed 17583893.
Backbone
  Vector backbone: pRS424
  Vector type: Yeast Expression ; Gateway Destination
  Selectable markers: TRP1
Growth in bacteria
  Bacterial resistance: Chloramphenicol and Ampicillin, 25 & 100 μg/mL
  Growth temperature: 37°C
  Growth strain: ccdB Survival
  Growth instructions: DB3.1, ccdB Survival
  Copy number: Unknown
Gene/Insert
  Gene/Insert name: None
  Tag / fusion protein: DsRed (C terminal on backbone)
  Cloning method: Gateway Cloning
  Sequencing primers: 5′ GPDPro_F
Terms and licenses: Academic/Nonprofit Terms; Industry Terms: Not Available to Industry
Depositor comments: Type of plasmid: 2-micron. This plasmid contains the Gateway technology from Invitrogen; Invitrogen requires purchasing of Gateway Clonase for carrying out the Gateway recombinational cloning reaction http://www.invitrogen.com Please note that the full plasmid sequence is provided as a reference only, and may not match the exact sequence of the plasmid.
How to cite: pAG424GPD-ccdB-DsRed was a gift from Susan Lindquist (Addgene plasmid # 14368 ; http://n2t.net/addgene:14368 ; RRID:Addgene_14368)
