>Addgene plasmid #14368 | pAG424GPD-ccdB-DsRed | addgene partial sequence | sequence record 20986 | 14368 with pRS_marker
CTATATATATAATAATAGGAAGCATTTAATAGAACAGCATCGTAATATATGTGTACTTTGCAGTTATGAC
GCCAGATGGCAGTAGTGGAAGATATTCTTTATTGAAAAATAGCTTGTCACCTTACGTACAATCTTGATCC
GGAGCTTTTCTTTTTTTGCCGATTAAGAATTAATTCGGTCGAAAAAAGAAAAGGAGAGGGCCAAGAGGGA
GGGCATTGGTGACTATTGAGCACGTGAGTATACGTGATTAAGCACACAAAGGCAGCTTGGAGTATGTCTG
TTATTAATTTCACAGGTAGTTCTGGTCCATTGGTGAAAGTTTGCGGCTTGCAGAGCACAGAGGCCGCAGA
ATGTGCTCTAGATTCCGATGCTGACTTGCTGGGTATTATATGTGTGCCCAATAGAAAGAGAACAATTGAC
CCGGTTATTGCAAGGAAAATTTCAAGTCTTGTAAAAGCATATAAAAATAGTTCAGGCACTCCGAAATACT
TGGTTGGCGTGTTTCGTAATCAACCTAAGGAGGATGTTTTGGCTCTGGTCAATGATTACGGCATTGATAT
CGTCCAACTGCATGGAGATGAGTCGTGGCAAGAATACCAAGAGTTCCTCGGTTTGCCAGTTATTAAAAGA
CTCGTATT
