>Addgene plasmid #14368 | pAG424GPD-ccdB-DsRed | addgene partial sequence | sequence record 20987 | 14368 with GW5
TAAAGTGTAAAGCCTGGGGGTGCCTAATGCGGCCGCCATAGTGACTGGATATGTTGTGTTTTACAGTATT
ATGTAGTCTGTTTTTTATGCAAAATCTAATTTAATATATTGATATTTATATCATTTTACGTTTCTCGTTC
AGCTTTTTTGTACAAACTTGTGATGGGGGATCCACTAGTTCTAGAATCCGTCGAAACTAAGTTCTGGTGT
TTTAAAACTAAAAAAAAGACTAACTATAAAAGTAGAATTTAAGAAGTTTAAGAAATAGATTTACAGAATT
ACAATCAATACCTACCGTCTTTATATACTTATTAGTCAAGTAGGGGAATAATTTCAGGGAACTGGTTTCA
ACCTTTTTTTTCAGCTTTTTCCAAATCAGAGAGAGCAGAAGGTAATAGAAGGTGTAAGAAAATGAGATAG
ATACATGCGTGGGTCAATTGCCTTGTGTCATCATTTACTCCAGGCAGGTTGCATCACTCCATTGAGGTTG
TGCCCGTTTTTTGCCTGTTTGTGCCCCTGTTCTCTGTAGTTGCGCTAAGAGAATGGACCTATGAACTGAT
GGTTGGTGAAGAAAACAATATTTTGGTGCTGGGATTCTTTTTTTTTCTGGATGCCAG
