>Addgene plasmid #14368 | pAG424GPD-ccdB-DsRed | addgene partial sequence | sequence record 20988 | 14368 with GW3
GAGAAGTGGCTGATCTCAGCCACCGCGAAAATGACATCAAAAACGCCATTAACCTGATGTTCTGGGGAAT
ATAAATGTCAGGCTCCCTTATACACAGCCAGTCTGCAGGTCGACCATAGTGACTGGATATGTTGTGTTTT
ACAGTATTATGTAGTCTGTTTTTTATGCAAAATCTAATTTAATATATTGATATTTATATCATTTTACGTT
TCTCGTTCAGCTTTCTTGTACAAAGTGGTGATGGGCTGCAGGAATTCGATATCAAGCTTAATGGACAACA
CCGAGGACGTCATCAAGGAGTTCATGCAGTTCAAGGTGCGCATGGAGGGCTCCGTGAACGGCCACTACTT
CGAGATCGAGGGCGAGGGCGAGGGCAAGCCCTACGAGGGCACCCAGACCGCCAAGCTGCAGGTGACCAAG
GGCGGCCCCCTGCCCTTCGCCTGGGACATCCTGTCCCCCCAGTTCCAGTACGGCTCCAAGGCCTACGTGA
AGCACCCCGCCGACATCCCCGACTACATGAAGCTGTCCTTCCCCGAGGGCTTCACCTGGGAGCGCTCCAT
GAACTTCGAGGACGGCGGCGTGGTGGAGGTGCAGCAGGACTCCTCCCTGCAGGACGGCACCTTCATCTAC
AAG
